>Addgene plasmid #219873 | pCfb13198 | addgene full sequence | sequence record 467444 | Addgene NGS Result
TTCGTAGATAATGGAATACAAATGGATATCCAGAGTATACACATGGATAGTATACACTGACACGACAATT
CTGTATCTCTTTATGTTAACTACTGTGAGGCATTAAATAGAGCTTGATATATAAAATGTTACATTTCACA
GTCTGAACTTTTGCAGATTACCTAATTTGGTAAGATATTAATTATGAACTGAAAGTTGATGGCATCCCTA
AATTTGATGCAACGGAATGCGTGCGATAGTGAATCATTGCTAACAGATCAAGTAATCGTATCAATCGTTC
CACGTCTTATCCAGACTCGATTTCCGCCCTAACCTAAGGAAACTGCTGAGTAATTTCGAGGTTGGTTCCT
AACAAAAGCCAAGAAACGCGCCGATGGTTTAGTGGTAAAATCCATCGTTGCCATCGATGGGCCCCCGGTT
CGATTCCGGGTCGGCGCATGAACAACAGATGTGTGTGTGTTTTAGAGCTAGAAATAGCAAGTTAAAATAA
GGCTAGTCCGTTATCAACTTGAAAAAGTGGCACCGAGTCGGTGGTGCTTTTTTTGTGTGGGTACGGTGAA
CTGCTGGCTGTTGAAGTTGGAGTAGAAGTTGGAGTAGGATAAAGTGATGATGGAGAAGAAGAGTTGAAAT
GAGACCCAAGTATCGAAATAAGGTGAAGAGAGGGGCGGTGAGGGGTGGTGAGGTGCAAAGGTGAGTTGCA
GGATTATTTAGCGAGAATAGACTGAAGAGCTCTTCAATGAACGCAATCGACAAACACTACACACAAAAGC
CGACGGACAAGAATCTGTCGGCCAAATTCGACTCGATTCTGCCGGATACAGCGGTGTACCGGAAACTACA
GGACCTCGAACGACGCATGGACGCGACCTTCACACGCAAGCGGCTGGACCTCGGCGACATCGCGTGCATT
CGCGGCCGCATTTAAATCCCCACTTCAGAAGTTCCTATACTTTCTAGAGAATAGGAACTTCACTATAGAG
TCGAATAAGGGCGACACCCCATAATTAGCCCGGGCGAAAGGCCCAGTCTTTCGACTGAGCCTTTCGTTTT
ATTTGATGCCTGGCAGTTCCCTACTCTCGCATGGGGAGTCCCCACACTACCATCGGCGCTACGGCGTTTC
ACTTCTGAGTTCGGCATGGGGTCAGGTGGGACCACCGCGCTACTGCCGCCAGGCAAACAAGGGGTGTTAT
GAGCCATATTCAGGTATAAATGGGCTCGCGATAATGTTCAGAATTGGTTAATTGGTTGTAACACTGACCC
CTATTTGTTTATTTTTCTAAATACATTCAAATATGTATCCGCTCATGAGACAATAACCCTGATAAATGCT
TCAATAATATTGAAAAAGGAAGAATATGAGTATTCAACATTTCCGTGTCGCCCTTATTCCCTTTTTTGCG
GCATTTTGCCTTCCTGTTTTTGCTCACCCAGAAACGCTGGTGAAAGTAAAAGATGCTGAAGATCAGTTGG
GTGCACGAGTGGGTTACATCGAACTGGATCTCAACAGCGGTAAGATCCTTGAGAGTTTTCGCCCCGAAGA
ACGTTTTCCAATGATGAGCACTTTTAAAGTTCTGCTATGTGGCGCGGTATTATCCCGTATTGACGCCGGG
CAAGAGCAACTCGGTCGCCGCATACACTATTCTCAGAATGACTTGGTTGAGTACTCACCAGTCACAGAAA
AGCATCTTACGGATGGCATGACAGTAAGAGAATTATGCAGTGCTGCCATAACCATGAGTGATAACACTGC
GGCCAACTTACTTCTGACAACGATCGGAGGACCGAAGGAGCTAACCGCTTTTTTGCACAACATGGGGGAT
CATGTAACTCGCCTTGATCGTTGGGAACCGGAGCTGAATGAAGCCATACCAAACGACGAGCGTGACACCA
CGATGCCTGTAGCGATGGCAACAACGTTGCGCAAACTATTAACTGGCGAACTACTTACTCTAGCTTCCCG
GCAACAATTAATAGACTGGATGGAGGCGGATAAAGTTGCAGGACCACTTCTGCGCTCGGCCCTTCCGGCT
GGCTGGTTTATTGCTGATAAATCCGGAGCCGGTGAGCGTGGTTCTCGCGGTATCATCGCAGCGCTGGGGC
CAGATGGTAAGCCCTCCCGTATCGTAGTTATCTACACGACGGGGAGTCAGGCAACTATGGATGAACGAAA
TAGACAGATCGCTGAGATAGGTGCCTCACTGATTAAGCATTGGTAAGCAGAGCATTACGCTGACTTGACG
GGACGGCGCAAGCTCATGACCAAAATCCCTTAACGTGAGTTACGCGCGCGTCGTTCCACTGAGCGTCAGA
CCCCGTAGAAAAGATCAAAGGATCTTCTTGAGATCCTTTTTTTCTGCGCGTAATCTGCTGCTTGCAAACA
AAAAAACCACCGCTACCAGCGGTGGTTTGTTTGCCGGATCAAGAGCTACCAACTCTTTTTCCGAAGGTAA
CTGGCTTCAGCAGAGCGCAGATACCAAATACTGTTCTTCTAGTGTAGCCGTAGTTAGCCCACCACTTCAA
GAACTCTGTAGCACCGCCTACATACCTCGCTCTGCTAATCCTGTTACCAGTGGCTGCTGCCAGTGGCGAT
AAGTCGTGTCTTACCGGGTTGGACTCAAGACGATAGTTACCGGATAAGGCGCAGCGGTCGGGCTGAACGG
GGGGTTCGTGCACACAGCCCAGCTTGGAGCGAACGACCTACACCGAACTGAGATACCTACAGCGTGAGCT
ATGAGAAAGCGCCACGCTTCCCGAAGGGAGAAAGGCGGACAGGTATCCGGTAAGCGGCAGGGTCGGAACA
GGAGAGCGCACGAGGGAGCTTCCAGGGGGAAACGCCTGGTATCTTTATAGTCCTGTCGGGTTTCGCCACC
TCTGACTTGAGCGTCGATTTTTGTGATGCTCGTCAGGGGGGCGGAGCCTATGGAAAAACGCCAGCAACGC
GGCCTTTTTACGGTTCCTGGCCTTTTGCTGGCCTTTTGCTCACATGTTCTTTCCTGCGTTATCCCCTGAT
TCTGTGGATAACCGTATTACCGCCTTTGAGTGAGCTGATACCGCTCGCCGCAGCCGAACGACCGAGCGCA
GCGAGTCAGTGAGCGAGGAAGCGGAAGGCGAGAGTAGGGAACTGCCAGGCATCAAACTAAGCAGAAGGCC
CCTGACGGATGGCCTTTTTGCGTTTCTACAAACTCTTTCTGTGTTGTAAAACGACGGCCAGTCTTAAGCT
CGGGCCCCCTGGGCGGTTCTGATAACGAGTAATCGTTAATCCGCAAATAACGTAAAAACCCGCTTCGGCG
GGTTTTTTTATGGGGGGAGTTTAGGGAAAGAGCATTTGTCAGAATATTTAAGGGCGCCTGTCACTTTGCT
TGATATATGAGAATTATTTAACCTTATAAATGAGAAAAAAGCAACGCACTTTAAATAAGATACGTTGCTT
TTTCGATTGATGAACACCTATAATTAAACTATTCATCTATTATTTATGATTTTTTGTATATACAATATTT
CTAGTTTGTTAAAGAGAATTAAGAAAATAAATCTCGAAAATAATAAAGGGAAAATCAGTTTTTGATATCA
AAATTATACATGTCAACGATAATACAAAATATAATACAAACTATAAGATGTTATCAGTATTTATTATGCA
TTTAGAATAAATTTTGTGTCGCCCTTATTCGACTCACTATAGAAGTTCCTATTCTCTAGAAAGTATAGGA
ACTTCACTTCATTTTATTTAAATTTGCGGCCGCTATGTCTGATAAAAGGATGTAACATAGGCAAGCTGCT
CGTGAGTGTTGAGTACGAACCTTAGATCCAAATCACCCGCACCCACGGATATACTTGCTTGAATATACAG
TAGTAAGGAGTTTGGCGCCCGTTTTTTCGAGCCCCACACGTTTCGGTGAGTATGAGCGGCGGCAGATTCG
AGCGTTTCCGGTTTCCGCGGCTGGACGAGAGCCCATGATGGGGGCTCCCACCACCAGCAATCAGGGCCCT
GATTACACACCCACCTGTAATGTCATGCTGTTCATCGTGGTTAATGCTGCTGTGTGCTGTGTGTGTGTGT
TGTTTGGCGCTCATTGTTGCGTTATGCAGCGTACACCACAATATTGGAAGCTTATTAGCCTTTCTATTTT
TTCGTTTGCAAGGCTTAACAACATTGCTGTGGATAGGGATGGGGATATGGAGGCCGCTGGAGGGAGTCGG
AGAGGCGTTTTGGAGCGGCTTGGCCTGGCGCCCAGCTCGCGAAACGCACCTAGGACCCTTTGGCACGCCG
AAATGTGCCACTTTTCAGTCTAGTAACGCCTTACCTACGTCATTCCATGCATGCATGTTTGCGCCTTTTT
TCCCTTGCCCTTGATCGCCACACAGTACAGTGCACTGTACAGTGGAGGTTTTGGGGGGGTCTTAGATGGG
AGCTAAAAGCGGCCTAGCGGTACACTAGTGGGATTGTATGGAGTGGCATGGAGCCTAGGTGGAGCCTGAC
AGGACGCACGACCGGCTAGCCCGTGACAGACGATGGGTGGCTCCTGTTGTCCACCGCGTACAAATGTTTG
GGCCAAAGTCTTGTCAGCCTTGCTTGCGAACCTAATTCCCAATTTTGTCACTTCGCACCCCCATTGATCG
AGCCCTAACCCCTGCCCATCAGGCAATCCAATTAAGCTCGCATTGTCTGCCTTGTTTAGTTTGGCTCCTG
CCCGTTTCGGCGTCCACTTGCACAAACACAAACAAGCATTATATATAAGGCTCGTCTCTCCCTCCCAACC
ACACTCACTTTTTTGCCCGTCTTCCCTTGCTAACACAAAAGTCAAGAACACAAACAACCACCCCAACCCC
CTTACACACAAGACATATCTACAGCAATGGGTAAAAAGCCTGAACTCACCGCGACGTCTGTCGAGAAGTT
TCTGATCGAAAAGTTCGACAGCGTCTCCGACCTGATGCAGCTCTCGGAGGGCGAAGAATCTCGTGCTTTC
AGCTTCGATGTAGGAGGGCGTGGATATGTCCTGCGGGTAAATAGCTGCGCCGATGGTTTCTACAAAGATC
GTTATGTTTATCGGCACTTTGCATCGGCCGCGCTCCCGATTCCGGAAGTGCTTGACATTGGGGAATTCAG
CGAGAGCCTGACCTATTGCATCTCCCGCCGTGCACAGGGTGTCACGTTGCAAGACCTGCCTGAAACCGAA
CTGCCCGCTGTTCTGCAGCCGGTCGCGGAGGCAATGGATGCCATTGCTGCGGCCGATCTTAGCCAGACGA
GCGGGTTCGGCCCATTCGGACCGCAAGGAATCGGTCAATACACTACATGGCGTGATTTCATATGCGCGAT
TGCTGATCCCCATGTGTATCACTGGCAAACTGTGATGGACGACACCGTCAGTGCGTCCGTCGCGCAGGCT
CTCGATGAGCTGATGCTTTGGGCCGAGGACTGCCCCGAAGTCCGGCACCTCGTGCACGCGGATTTCGGCT
CCAACAATGTCCTGACGGACAATGGCCGCATAACAGCGGTCATTGACTGGAGCGAGGCGATGTTCGGGGA
TTCCCAATACGAGGTCGCCAACATCTTCTTCTGGAGGCCGTGGTTGGCTTGTATGGAGCAGCAGACGCGC
TACTTCGAGCGGAGGCATCCGGAGCTTGCAGGATCGCCGCGGCTCCGGGCGTATATGCTCCGCATTGGTC
TTGACCAACTCTATCAGAGCTTGGTTGACGGCAATTTCGATGATGCAGCTTGGGCGCAGGGTCGATGCGA
CGCAATCGTCCGATCCGGAGCCGGGACTGTCGGGCGTACACAAATCGCCCGCAGAAGCGCGGCCGTCTGG
ACCGATGGCTGTGTAGAAGTACTCGCCGATAGTGGAAACCGACGCCCCAGCACTCGTCCGAGGGCAAAGG
AATAATCATGTAATTAGTTATGTCACGCTTACATTCACGCCCTCCCCCCACATCCGCTCTAACCGAAAAG
GAAGGAGTTAGACAACCTGAAGTCTAGGTCCCTATTTATTTTTTTATAGTTATGTTAGTATTAAGAACGT
TATTTATATTTCAAATTTTTCTTTTTTTTCTGTACAGACGCGTGTACGCATGTAACATTATACTGAAAAC
CTTGCTTGAGAAGGTTTTGGGACGCTCGAGCAGGCTTGGAGGCGACGTGGCAGTGGCTCGCGGGAGGATC
GGCGGGAAACTCCGGGATATCCGTCGAGAGTTTACACGTGAATGGGCAGCGCAATCCGTTGACGACGATA
CGACTGGCAAAGTAGCGACGATACCTGCCAGACAGGTGACATGTGCAGGCCGCACTAACAAGGAAACGGG
CGCTGGGGGGGGCGGGCTTCTAGACTTTGCCCTTGAACAGGAATCTAGTGGGGGCTTGTCTTTCCGCCAA
TGGGGGAGCGCCTGTTGAGCGACCGTGCATGCTGGAACGCCAAGTGTATGTACAGCTGGTGGTCTCGCAG
CGGTATGTGACGGGACTTACATCTCTCGTTTTTTCATGACCACGTTTTCACAGGCTCGGAGGTACGTTAA
AGTTTTGAAGGCTGCATCTGAACCGAGGTATGGGGGAGTTTGAACAGCAACAGTGTTGGGGCTGAGGGGG
CCAAGATCGGGGCAAGCAGAGGTCTTAGATCAATTGTGGGGATCCCAAAGGGCTCGTTATCACCTTTTTC
CACCCAATTCGGGTCCCAATTGATCCACTACTGGCTTGCCCAAGTTACCCCAGAAATGCCGCCCCGGATT
TCTCCAAAAACCTAATAAGCTTCATGGAACTTGGTGGAAGTGACTTTCTACAGAGTGGAGAGAACCGTGG
ACACGTGGCAATGGCGCTGACCGTGTCCCCGAGCCGAATCGACGTGAGGGGAGAACGGAGTATCTGCGGT
CATGTGACCTTCCAGAGCGGCGTCGCCAGTGTGCACGCGGTGACCCCCAGTTTGGGTCTCTGTCACACGC
ATACTACCTCGGCTCTCCACATGCTGAACTTTATCTTTCGTGGGGATCATACCGAAAGTTGCAACTACCA
GGTGTATATAAAGCCTGGTAGACTCCCCCCACTTTGGACCTCATCCAACCAAGACACACAAAAATGGACC
GACTTAACAACCTCGCCACCCAGCTCGAGCAGAACCCCGCCAA
Features (pLannotate 1.2.2; 14 found; start..end, strand, type, name):
    367..437     +  ncRNA          tRNA: Accession: RF00005 - tRNA
    459..533     +  misc_RNA       gRNA scaffold: guide RNA scaffold for the Streptococcus pyogenes CRISPR/Cas9 system
    938..971     -  protein_bind   FRT (minimal): supports FLP-mediated excision but not integration (Turan and Bode, 2011) FLP recombinase from the Saccharomyces cerevisiae 2μ plasmid
   1015..1055    -  terminator     rrnB T1 terminator (fragment): transcription terminator T1 from the E. coli rrnB gene
   1057..1172    -  ncRNA          5S rRNA: Accession: RF00001 - 5S ribosomal RNA
   1203..1227    +  CDS            KanR (fragment): aminoglycoside phosphotransferase; aph(3')-Ia; confers resistance to kanamycin
   1257..1353    +  promoter       AmpR promoter (fragment): bla
   1356..2216    +  CDS            AmpR: β-lactamase; bla; confers resistance to ampicillin, carbenicillin, and related antibiotics
   2338..2926    +  rep_origin     ori: high-copy-number ColE1/pMB1/pBR322/pUC origin of replication
   3151..3168    +  terminator     rrnB T2 terminator (fragment): transcription terminator T2 from the E. coli rrnB gene
   3193..3212    -  CDS            lacZα (fragment): LacZα fragment of β-galactosidase; lacZ fragment
   3682..3715    +  protein_bind   FRT (minimal): supports FLP-mediated excision but not integration (Turan and Bode, 2011) FLP recombinase from the Saccharomyces cerevisiae 2μ plasmid
   4863..5884    +  CDS            HygR (fragment): aminoglycoside phosphotransferase from E. coli; aph(4)-Ia; confers resistance to hygromycin
   5886..6119    +  terminator     CYC1 terminator (fragment): S. cerevisiae CYC1; transcription terminator for CYC1
