>Addgene plasmid #219873 | pCfb13198 Sequencing Result | analyzer sequence | sequence record 460311
TTCGTAGATAATGGAATACAAATGGATATCCAGAGTATACACATGGATAGTATACACTGACACGACAATT
CTGTATCTCTTTATGTTAACTACTGTGAGGCATTAAATAGAGCTTGATATATAAAATGTTACATTTCACA
GTCTGAACTTTTGCAGATTACCTAATTTGGTAAGATATTAATTATGAACTGAAAGTTGATGGCATCCCTA
AATTTGATGCAACGGAATGCGTGCGATAGTGAATCATTGCTAACAGATCAAGTAATCGTATCAATCGTTC
CACGTCTTATCCAGACTCGATTTCCGCCCTAACCTAAGGAAACTGCTGAGTAATTTCGAGGTTGGTTCCT
AACAAAAGCCAAGAAACGCGCCGATGGTTTAGTGGTAAAATCCATCGTTGCCATCGATGGGCCCCCGGTT
CGATTCCGGGTCGGCGCACGATGTGGAAATGTGATGTGGTTTTAGAGCTAGAAATAGCAAGTTAAAATAA
GGCTAGTCCGTTATCAACTTGAAAAAGTGGCACCGAGTCGGTGGTGCTTTTTTTGTGTGGGTACGGTGTA
AGCGTCACCTCTCTTTTTCCCTCCCCACCCTCACTACGGCATTTTGGTAGGACGTGCTTACTAAGCGCCA
GACAATTGGTACACGCTTACTAAGAGATGCCTTCTCTCGTCTAAATGTTCGAAACCTTATGTACGATTAC
ATAAGCAAATTTCACAAACGACTGAAGAGCTCTTCAATGCGCGACGCTTCAACCCAGGCGCAAGTTGATG
CGTTCCACAGCCGTCTGAGCGATGATTCCGGTGAGTATTGAGCAGGTGAAGAGGCGGAGAGGTGTGAGAC
ACCCAGTGATGGAACTCGACAAAATGCGAAGGAGACGTCAAAAGAGGTGGATCGCGTGCATTCGCGGCCG
CATTTAAATCCCCACTTCAGAAGTTCCTATACTTTCTAGAGAATAGGAACTTCACTATAGAGTCGAATAA
GGGCGACACCCCATAATTAGCCCGGGCGAAAGGCCCAGTCTTTCGACTGAGCCTTTCGTTTTATTTGATG
CCTGGCAGTTCCCTACTCTCGCATGGGGAGTCCCCACACTACCATCGGCGCTACGGCGTTTCACTTCTGA
GTTCGGCATGGGGTCAGGTGGGACCACCGCGCTACTGCCGCCAGGCAAACAAGGGGTGTTATGAGCCATA
TTCAGGTATAAATGGGCTCGCGATAATGTTCAGAATTGGTTAATTGGTTGTAACACTGACCCCTATTTGT
TTATTTTTCTAAATACATTCAAATATGTATCCGCTCATGAGACAATAACCCTGATAAATGCTTCAATAAT
ATTGAAAAAGGAAGAATATGAGTATTCAACATTTCCGTGTCGCCCTTATTCCCTTTTTTGCGGCATTTTG
CCTTCCTGTTTTTGCTCACCCAGAAACGCTGGTGAAAGTAAAAGATGCTGAAGATCAGTTGGGTGCACGA
GTGGGTTACATCGAACTGGATCTCAACAGCGGTAAGATCCTTGAGAGTTTTCGCCCCGAAGAACGTTTTC
CAATGATGAGCACTTTTAAAGTTCTGCTATGTGGCGCGGTATTATCCCGTATTGACGCCGGGCAAGAGCA
ACTCGGTCGCCGCATACACTATTCTCAGAATGACTTGGTTGAGTACTCACCAGTCACAGAAAAGCATCTT
ACGGATGGCATGACAGTAAGAGAATTATGCAGTGCTGCCATAACCATGAGTGATAACACTGCGGCCAACT
TACTTCTGACAACGATCGGAGGACCGAAGGAGCTAACCGCTTTTTTGCACAACATGGGGGATCATGTAAC
TCGCCTTGATCGTTGGGAACCGGAGCTGAATGAAGCCATACCAAACGACGAGCGTGACACCACGATGCCT
GTAGCGATGGCAACAACGTTGCGCAAACTATTAACTGGCGAACTACTTACTCTAGCTTCCCGGCAACAAT
TAATAGACTGGATGGAGGCGGATAAAGTTGCAGGACCACTTCTGCGCTCGGCCCTTCCGGCTGGCTGGTT
TATTGCTGATAAATCCGGAGCCGGTGAGCGTGGTTCTCGCGGTATCATCGCAGCGCTGGGGCCAGATGGT
AAGCCCTCCCGTATCGTAGTTATCTACACGACGGGGAGTCAGGCAACTATGGATGAACGAAATAGACAGA
TCGCTGAGATAGGTGCCTCACTGATTAAGCATTGGTAAGCAGAGCATTACGCTGACTTGACGGGACGGCG
CAAGCTCATGACCAAAATCCCTTAACGTGAGTTACGCGCGCGTCGTTCCACTGAGCGTCAGACCCCGTAG
AAAAGATCAAAGGATCTTCTTGAGATCCTTTTTTTCTGCGCGTAATCTGCTGCTTGCAAACAAAAAAACC
ACCGCTACCAGCGGTGGTTTGTTTGCCGGATCAAGAGCTACCAACTCTTTTTCCGAAGGTAACTGGCTTC
AGCAGAGCGCAGATACCAAATACTGTTCTTCTAGTGTAGCCGTAGTTAGCCCACCACTTCAAGAACTCTG
TAGCACCGCCTACATACCTCGCTCTGCTAATCCTGTTACCAGTGGCTGCTGCCAGTGGCGATAAGTCGTG
TCTTACCGGGTTGGACTCAAGACGATAGTTACCGGATAAGGCGCAGCGGTCGGGCTGAACGGGGGGTTCG
TGCACACAGCCCAGCTTGGAGCGAACGACCTACACCGAACTGAGATACCTACAGCGTGAGCTATGAGAAA
GCGCCACGCTTCCCGAAGGGAGAAAGGCGGACAGGTATCCGGTAAGCGGCAGGGTCGGAACAGGAGAGCG
CACGAGGGAGCTTCCAGGGGGAAACGCCTGGTATCTTTATAGTCCTGTCGGGTTTCGCCACCTCTGACTT
GAGCGTCGATTTTTGTGATGCTCGTCAGGGGGGCGGAGCCTATGGAAAAACGCCAGCAACGCGGCCTTTT
TACGGTTCCTGGCCTTTTGCTGGCCTTTTGCTCACATGTTCTTTCCTGCGTTATCCCCTGATTCTGTGGA
TAACCGTATTACCGCCTTTGAGTGAGCTGATACCGCTCGCCGCAGCCGAACGACCGAGCGCAGCGAGTCA
GTGAGCGAGGAAGCGGAAGGCGAGAGTAGGGAACTGCCAGGCATCAAACTAAGCAGAAGGCCCCTGACGG
ATGGCCTTTTTGCGTTTCTACAAACTCTTTCTGTGTTGTAAAACGACGGCCAGTCTTAAGCTCGGGCCCC
CTGGGCGGTTCTGATAACGAGTAATCGTTAATCCGCAAATAACGTAAAAACCCGCTTCGGCGGGTTTTTT
TATGGGGGGAGTTTAGGGAAAGAGCATTTGTCAGAATATTTAAGGGCGCCTGTCACTTTGCTTGATATAT
GAGAATTATTTAACCTTATAAATGAGAAAAAAGCAACGCACTTTAAATAAGATACGTTGCTTTTTCGATT
GATGAACACCTATAATTAAACTATTCATCTATTATTTATGATTTTTTGTATATACAATATTTCTAGTTTG
TTAAAGAGAATTAAGAAAATAAATCTCGAAAATAATAAAGGGAAAATCAGTTTTTGATATCAAAATTATA
CATGTCAACGATAATACAAAATATAATACAAACTATAAGATGTTATCAGTATTTATTATGCATTTAGAAT
AAATTTTGTGTCGCCCTTATTCGACTCACTATAGAAGTTCCTATTCTCTAGAAAGTATAGGAACTTCACT
TCATTTTATTTAAATTTGCGGCCGCTATGTCTGATAAAAGGATGTAACATAGGCAAGCTGCTCGTGAGTG
TTGAGTACGAACCTTAGATCCAAATCACCCGCACCCACGGATATACTTGCTTGAATATACAGTAGTAAGG
AGTTTGGCGCCCGTTTTTTCGAGCCCCACACGTTTCGGTGAGTATGAGCGGCGGCAGATTCGAGCGTTTC
CGGTTTCCGCGGCTGGACGAGAGCCCATGATGGGGGCTCCCACCACCAGCAATCAGGGCCCTGATTACAC
ACCCACCTGTAATGTCATGCTGTTCATCGTGGTTAATGCTGCTGTGTGCTGTGTGTGTGTGTTGTTTGGC
GCTCATTGTTGCGTTATGCAGCGTACACCACAATATTGGAAGCTTATTAGCCTTTCTATTTTTTCGTTTG
CAAGGCTTAACAACATTGCTGTGGAGAGGGATGGGGATATGGAGGCCGCTGGAGGGAGTCGGAGAGGCGT
TTTGGAGCGGCTTGGCCTGGCGCCCAGCTCGCGAAACGCACCTAGGACCCTTTGGCACGCCGAAATGTGC
CACTTTTCAGTCTAGTAACGCCTTACCTACGTCATTCCATGCATGCATGTTTGCGCCTTTTTTCCCTTGC
CCTTGATCGCCACACAGTACAGTGCACTGTACAGTGGAGGTTTTGGGGGGGTCTTAGATGGGAGCTAAAA
GCGGCCTAGCGGTACACTAGTGGGATTGTATGGAGTGGCATGGAGCCTAGGTGGAGCCTGACAGGACGCA
CGACCGGCTAGCCCGTGACAGACGATGGGTGGCTCCTGTTGTCCACCGCGTACAAATGTTTGGGCCAAAG
TCTTGTCAGCCTTGCTTGCGAACCTAATTCCCAATTTTGTCACTTCGCACCCCCATTGATCGAGCCCTAA
CCCCTGCCCATCAGGCAATCCAATTAAGCTCGCATTGTCTGCCTTGTTTAGTTTGGCTCCTGCCCGTTTC
GGCGTCCACTTGCACAAACACAAACAAGCATTATATATAAGGCTCGTCTCTCCCTCCCAACCACACTCAC
TTTTTTGCCCGTCTTCCCTTGCTAACACAAAAGTCAAGAACACAAACAACCACCCCAACCCCCTTACACA
CAAGACATATCTACAGCAATGGGTAAAAAGCCTGAACTCACCGCGACGTCTGTCGAGAAGTTTCTGATCG
AAAAGTTCGACAGCGTCTCCGACCTGATGCAGCTCTCGGAGGGCGAAGAATCTCGTGCTTTCAGCTTCGA
TGTAGGAGGGCGTGGATATGTCCTGCGGGTAAATAGCTGCGCCGATGGTTTCTACAAAGATCGTTATGTT
TATCGGCACTTTGCATCGGCCGCGCTCCCGATTCCGGAAGTGCTTGACATTGGGGAATTCAGCGAGAGCC
TGACCTATTGCATCTCCCGCCGTGCACAGGGTGTCACGTTGCAAGACCTGCCTGAAACCGAACTGCCCGC
TGTTCTGCAGCCGGTCGCGGAGGCAATGGATGCCATTGCTGCGGCCGATCTTAGCCAGACGAGCGGGTTC
GGCCCATTCGGACCGCAAGGAATCGGTCAATACACTACATGGCGTGATTTCATATGCGCGATTGCTGATC
CCCATGTGTATCACTGGCAAACTGTGATGGACGACACCGTCAGTGCGTCCGTCGCGCAGGCTCTCGATGA
GCTGATGCTTTGGGCCGAGGACTGCCCCGAAGTCCGGCACCTCGTGCACGCGGATTTCGGCTCCAACAAT
GTCCTGACGGACAATGGCCGCATAACAGCGGTCATTGACTGGAGCGAGGCGATGTTCGGGGATTCCCAAT
ACGAGGTCGCCAACATCTTCTTCTGGAGGCCGTGGTTGGCTTGTATGGAGCAGCAGACGCGCTACTTCGA
GCGGAGGCATCCGGAGCTTGCAGGATCGCCGCGGCTCCGGGCGTATATGCTCCGCATTGGTCTTGACCAA
CTCTATCAGAGCTTGGTTGACGGCAATTTCGATGATGCAGCTTGGGCGCAGGGTCGATGCGACGCAATCG
TCCGATCCGGAGCCGGGACTGTCGGGCGTACACAAATCGCCCGCAGAAGCGCGGCCGTCTGGACCGATGG
CTGTGTAGAAGTACTCGCCGATAGTGGAAACCGACGCCCCAGCACTCGTCCGAGGGCAAAGGAATAATCA
TGTAATTAGTTATGTCACGCTTACATTCACGCCCTCCCCCCACATCCGCTCTAACCGAAAAGGAAGGAGT
TAGACAACCTGAAGTCTAGGTCCCTATTTATTTTTTTATAGTTATGTTAGTATTAAGAACGTTATTTATA
TTTCAAATTTTTCTTTTTTTTCTGTACAGACGCGTGTACGCATGTAACATTATACTGAAAACCTTGCTTG
AGAAGGTTTTGGGACGCTCGAGCAGGCTTGGAGGCGACGTGGCAGTGGCTCGCGGGAGGATCGGCGGGAA
ACTCCGGGATATCCGTCGAGAGTTTACACGTGAATGGGCAGCGCAATCCGTTGACGACGATACGACTGGC
AAAGTAGCGACGATACCTGCCAGACAGGTGACATGTGCAGGCCGCACTAACAAGGAAACGGGCGCTGGGG
GGGGCGGGCTTCTAGACTTTGCCCTTGAACAGGAATCTAGTGGGGGCTTGTCTTTCCGCCAATGGGGGAG
CGCCTGTTGAGCGACCGTGCATGCTGGAACGCCAAGTGTATGTACAGCTGGTGGTCTCGCAGCGGTATGT
GACGGGACTTACATCTCTCGTTTTTTCATGACCACGTTTTCACAGGCTCGGAGGTACGTTAAAGTTTTGA
AGGCTGCATCTGAACCGAGGTATGGGGGAGTTTGAACAGCAACAGTGTTGGGGCTGAGGGGGCCAAGATC
GGGGCAAGCAGAGGTCTTAGATCAATTGTGGGGATCCCAAAGGGCTCGTTATCACCTTTTTCCACCCAAT
TCGGGTCCCAATTGATCCACTACTGGCTTGCCCAAGTTACCCCAGAAATGCCGCCCCGGATTTCTCCAAA
AACCTAATAAGCTTCATGGAACTTGGTGGAAGTGACTTTCTACAGAGTGGAGAGAACCGTGGACACGTGG
CAATGGCGCTGACCGTGTCCCCGAGCCGAATCGACGTGAGGGGAGAACGGAGTATCTGCGGTCATGTGAC
CTTCCAGAGCGGCGTCGCCAGTGTGCACGCGGTGACCCCCAGTTTGGGTCTCTGTCACACGCATACTACC
TCGGCTCTCCACATGCTGAACTTTATCTTTCGTGGGGATCATACCGAAAGTTGCAACTACCAGGTGTATA
TAAAGCCTGGTAGACTCCCCCCACTTTGGACCTCATCCAACCAAGACACACAAAAATGGACCGACTTAAC
AACCTCGCCACCCAGCTCGAGCAGAACCCCGCCAA
Features (pLannotate 1.2.2; 14 found; start..end, strand, type, name):
    367..437     +  ncRNA          tRNA: Accession: RF00005 - tRNA
    459..533     +  misc_RNA       gRNA scaffold: guide RNA scaffold for the Streptococcus pyogenes CRISPR/Cas9 system
    930..963     -  protein_bind   FRT (minimal): supports FLP-mediated excision but not integration (Turan and Bode, 2011) FLP recombinase from the Saccharomyces cerevisiae 2μ plasmid
   1007..1047    -  terminator     rrnB T1 terminator (fragment): transcription terminator T1 from the E. coli rrnB gene
   1049..1164    -  ncRNA          5S rRNA: Accession: RF00001 - 5S ribosomal RNA
   1195..1219    +  CDS            KanR (fragment): aminoglycoside phosphotransferase; aph(3')-Ia; confers resistance to kanamycin
   1249..1345    +  promoter       AmpR promoter (fragment): bla
   1348..2208    +  CDS            AmpR: β-lactamase; bla; confers resistance to ampicillin, carbenicillin, and related antibiotics
   2330..2918    +  rep_origin     ori: high-copy-number ColE1/pMB1/pBR322/pUC origin of replication
   3143..3160    +  terminator     rrnB T2 terminator (fragment): transcription terminator T2 from the E. coli rrnB gene
   3185..3204    -  CDS            lacZα (fragment): LacZα fragment of β-galactosidase; lacZ fragment
   3674..3707    +  protein_bind   FRT (minimal): supports FLP-mediated excision but not integration (Turan and Bode, 2011) FLP recombinase from the Saccharomyces cerevisiae 2μ plasmid
   4855..5876    +  CDS            HygR (fragment): aminoglycoside phosphotransferase from E. coli; aph(4)-Ia; confers resistance to hygromycin
   5878..6111    +  terminator     CYC1 terminator (fragment): S. cerevisiae CYC1; transcription terminator for CYC1
