[The description below was written by a language model from this plasmid's Addgene catalogue record and pLannotate feature annotations shown in this document.]
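Description:
pCfb13198 is a yeast-type plasmid of about 7.1 kb built on the depositing laboratory's own backbone. It serves as the base plasmid of the TUNEYALI system for one Yarrowia lipolytica transcription factor target, TF08 (YALI1_D33640g). It is maintained in E. coli through a high-copy ColE1/pUC-type origin with ampicillin selection (AmpR under the bla promoter), and a hygromycin resistance gene followed by a CYC1 terminator fragment provides selection in yeast. The promoter driving the hygromycin marker is not annotated, and no yeast replication origin or centromere element appears in the feature table, so the record does not show how the plasmid is maintained in Yarrowia.

The payload combines a CRISPR guide cassette with a repair template. A tRNA element sits just upstream of a Streptococcus pyogenes Cas9 gRNA scaffold, and the gap between them fits the TF08-targeting spacer. This arrangement typically uses the tRNA to drive and process guide RNA expression. No Cas9 gene is annotated, so the nuclease is presumably supplied separately. The homology arms matching TF08 are described in the catalogue entry but are not annotated as features.

According to the depositor, the plasmid can be used directly to knock out TF08. It can also act as a recipient for Golden Gate insertion of promoters, generating libraries that tune expression of the target gene. Two minimal FRT sites are present in opposite orientations, but the record does not explain their role. Short fragments of KanR, lacZα, the rrnB terminators and a 5S rRNA appear to be backbone remnants. The two sequencing records differ by eight nucleotides in length but carry the same feature set.
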