Addgene plasmid #219873: pCfb13198
Purpose: The base plasmid of TUNEYALI forTF08
Depositing lab: Irina Borodina. Depositing organization: Danmarks Tekniske Universitet. Publication: High-throughput metabolic engineering of Yarrowia lipolytica through gene expression tuning. Jiang W, Wang S, Ahlheit D, Fumagalli T, Yang Z, Ramanathan S, Jiang X, Weber T, Dahlin J, Borodina I. Proc Natl Acad Sci U S A. 2025 Jun 10;122(23):e2426686122. doi: 10.1073/pnas.2426686122. Epub 2025 Jun 3. PubMed 40460129.
Backbone
  Vector backbone: Our own backbone
  Vector type: Yeast Expression
  Selectable markers: Hygromycin
Growth in bacteria
  Bacterial resistance: Ampicillin, 100 μg/mL
  Growth temperature: 37°C
  Growth strain: DH5alpha
  Copy number: High Copy
Gene/Insert
  Gene/Insert name: Contains gRNA targeting TF08 ( YALI1_D33640g) and homologous arm matching TF08
  gRNA/shRNA sequence: TGAACAACAGATGTGTGTGT
  Species: Yarrowia lipolytica
  Cloning method: Gibson Cloning
Terms and licenses: Academic/Nonprofit Terms; Industry Terms: Not Available to Industry
Depositor comments: This plasmid contains gRNA targeting TF08 ( YALI1_D33640g) and homologous arm matching TF08, which can be used for library construction by inserting promoters using a golden gate or directly knocking TF08 out.
How to cite: pCfb13198 was a gift from Irina Borodina (Addgene plasmid # 219873 ; http://n2t.net/addgene:219873 ; RRID:Addgene_219873)
